Addgene plasmid #162251: eMagA-mCherry-Mito
Purpose: Blue-light dependent heterodimerization system
Depositing lab: Pietro De Camilli. Depositing organization: Yale University. Publication: Optimized Vivid-derived Magnets photodimerizers for subcellular optogenetics in mammalian cells. Benedetti L, Marvin JS, Falahati H, Guillen-Samander A, Looger LL, De Camilli P. Elife. 2020 Nov 11;9. pii: 63230. doi: 10.7554/eLife.63230. PubMed 33174843.
Backbone
  Vector backbone: M18 pCAGGS WPRE electroporation vector (Gray et al., 2016)
  Backbone size w/o insert (bp): 5919
  Vector type: Mammalian Expression
Growth in bacteria
  Bacterial resistance: Ampicillin, 100 μg/mL
  Growth temperature: 37°C
  Growth strain: DH5alpha
  Copy number: High Copy
Gene/Insert
  Gene/Insert name: eMagA-mCherry-OMP25
  Species: Synthetic
  Insert size (bp): 1365
  Promoter: beta-actin promoter
  Cloning method: Restriction Enzyme; 5′ cloning site NheI (unknown if destroyed); 3′ cloning site HpaI (unknown if destroyed)
Terms and licenses: Academic/Nonprofit Terms; Industry Terms: Not Available to Industry
Depositor comments: Please visit https://doi.org/10.1101/2020.08.28.272807 for bioRxiv preprint.
How to cite: eMagA-mCherry-Mito was a gift from Pietro De Camilli (Addgene plasmid # 162251 ; http://n2t.net/addgene:162251 ; RRID:Addgene_162251)
