[The description below was written by a language model from this plasmid's Addgene catalogue record and pLannotate feature annotations shown in this document.]
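Description:
eMagA-mCherry-Mito is a mammalian expression plasmid built on a pCAGGS-type electroporation vector carrying a WPRE. It is propagated in E. coli as a high-copy plasmid through a ColE1/pUC-type origin and selected with ampicillin via the β-lactamase gene. Expression is driven by the CAG arrangement: the CMV immediate-early enhancer, the chicken β-actin promoter and a chimeric chicken β-actin/rabbit β-globin intron. Downstream of the coding region lie a second small chimeric intron, the WPRE, which enhances transcript stability and expression, and a bovine growth hormone polyadenylation signal, followed by a rabbit β-globin poly(A) signal from the backbone. An SV40 origin and residual lac promoter/operator sequences are also present in the backbone.

The synthetic insert encodes a three-part fusion. The first part is eMagA, which the annotation software matches to nMagHigh1, the "negative" Magnet derived from the N-terminally truncated Neurospora crassa Vivid photoreceptor. It is followed by the red fluorescent protein mCherry and then a C-terminal fragment of human SYNJ2BP (OMP25). The construct name indicates that the OMP25 fragment is used for mitochondrial targeting, so the fusion should place a red-labelled eMagA bait on mitochondria. Under blue light, this half of the pair heterodimerizes with a complementary positive Magnet partner supplied on a separate construct. This allows light-controlled recruitment of proteins or organelles to mitochondria in subcellular optogenetics experiments.

Two sequence records are available. The depositor's full sequence (7,284 nt) agrees with the stated backbone plus insert size. The repository's partial sequencing assembly (6,541 nt) is shorter, mainly because the β-actin promoter and first intron are incompletely covered. The fusion cassette and the rest of the backbone are annotated the same way in both.
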