Features (pLannotate 1.2.2; 24 found; start..end, strand, type, name):
      4..383     +  enhancer       CMV enhancer: human cytomegalovirus immediate early enhancer
    386..661     +  promoter       chicken β-actin promoter: No description available
    662..1670    +  intron         chimeric intron: chimera between introns from chicken β-actin and rabbit β-globin
   1724..1750    +  misc_feature   MCS (fragment): multiple cloning site
   1806..2255    +  CDS            nMagHigh1: "negative Magnet" variant of an N-terminally truncated Vivid (VVD) blue light photoreceptor from Neurospora crassa (Kawano et al., 2015) rapidly heterodimerizes with pMag or pMagFast2 upon blue light irradiation
   2310..3017    +  CDS            mCherry: mCherry is a basic (constitutively fluorescent) red fluorescent protein published in 2004, derived from Discosoma sp.. It is reported to be a very rapidly-maturing monomer with low acid sensitivity.
   3024..3161    +  CDS            SYNJ2BP (fragment): SYJ2B_HUMAN - Also known as OMP25 From Homo sapiens (Human).
   3208..3340    +  intron         chimeric intron: chimera between introns from human β-globin and immunoglobulin heavy chain genes
   3349..3937    +  misc_feature   WPRE: woodchuck hepatitis virus posttranscriptional regulatory element
   3941..3957    +  misc_feature   MCS (fragment): pUC18/19 multiple cloning site
   3970..4081    +  polyA_signal   bGH poly(A) signal: bovine growth hormone polyadenylation signal
   4231..4302    +  CDS            HBB (fragment): HBB_PONPY - Experimental evidence at transcript level: Swiss-Prot protein existence level 2. Involved in oxygen transport from the lung to the various peripheral tissues. From Pongo pygmaeus (Bornean orangutan).
   4373..4428    +  polyA_signal   β-globin poly(A) signal: rabbit β-globin polyadenylation signal (Gil and Proudfoot, 1987)
   4811..4827    -  protein_bind   lac operator: The lac repressor binds to the lac operator to inhibit transcription in E. coli. This inhibition can be relieved by adding lactose or isopropyl-β-D-thiogalactopyranoside (IPTG). lac repressor encoded by lacI
   4835..4865    -  promoter       lac promoter: promoter for the E. coli lac operon
   4880..4901    -  protein_bind   CAP binding site: CAP binding activates transcription in the presence of cAMP. E. coli catabolite activator protein
   4914..4953    -  CDS            lacI (fragment): lac repressor; lacI; The lac repressor binds to the lac operator to inhibit transcription in E. coli. This inhibition can be relieved by adding lactose or isopropyl-β-D-thiogalactopyranoside (IPTG).
   4960..4982    +  promoter       SV40 promoter (fragment): SV40 enhancer and early promoter
   5006..5141    +  rep_origin     SV40 ori: SV40 origin of replication
   5161..5295    +  polyA_signal   SV40 poly(A) signal: SV40 polyadenylation signal
   5297..5351    -  CDS            lacI (fragment): lac repressor; lacI; The lac repressor binds to the lac operator to inhibit transcription in E. coli. This inhibition can be relieved by adding lactose or isopropyl-β-D-thiogalactopyranoside (IPTG).
   5534..6122    -  rep_origin     ori: high-copy-number ColE1/pMB1/pBR322/pUC origin of replication
   6293..7153    -  CDS            AmpR: β-lactamase; bla; confers resistance to ampicillin, carbenicillin, and related antibiotics
   7154..7258    -  promoter       AmpR promoter: bla
>Addgene plasmid #162251 | eMagA-mCherry-Mito | depositor full sequence | sequence record 314513 | eMagA-mCherry-Mito sequence 7284 bps
GTCGACATTGATTATTGACTAGTTATTAATAGTAATCAATTACGGGGTCATTAGTTCATAGCCCATATAT
GGAGTTCCGCGTTACATAACTTACGGTAAATGGCCCGCCTGGCTGACCGCCCAACGACCCCCGCCCATTG
ACGTCAATAATGACGTATGTTCCCATAGTAACGCCAATAGGGACTTTCCATTGACGTCAATGGGTGGACT
ATTTACGGTAAACTGCCCACTTGGCAGTACATCAAGTGTATCATATGCCAAGTACGCCCCCTATTGACGT
CAATGACGGTAAATGGCCCGCCTGGCATTATGCCCAGTACATGACCTTATGGGACTTTCCTACTTGGCAG
TACATCTACGTATTAGTCATCGCTATTACCATGGGTCGAGGTGAGCCCCACGTTCTGCTTCACTCTCCCC
ATCTCCCCCCCCTCCCCACCCCCAATTTTGTATTTATTTATTTTTTAATTATTTTGTGCAGCGATGGGGG
CGGGGGGGGGGGGGGCGCGCGCCAGGCGGGGCGGGGCGGGGGCGAGGGCGGGGCGGGGCGAGGCGGAGAG
GTGCGGCGGCAGCCAATCAGAGCGGCGCGCTCCGAAAGTTTCCTTTTATGGCGAGGCGGCGGCGGCGGCG
GCCCTATAAAAAGCGAAGCGCGCGGCGGGCGGGAGTCGCTGCGTTGCCTTCGCCCCGTGCCCCGCTCCGC
GCCGCCTCGCGCCGCCCGCCCCGGCTCTGACTGACCGCGTTACTCCCACAGGTGAGCGGGCGGGACGGCC
CTTCTCCTCCGGGCTGTAATTAGCGCTTGGTTTAATGACGGCTCGTTTCTTTTCTGTGGCTGCGTGAAAG
CCTTAAAGGGCTCCGGGAGGGCCCTTTGTGCGGGGGGGAGCGGCTCGGGGGGTGCGTGCGTGTGTGTGTG
CGTGGGGAGCGCCGCGTGCGGCCCGCGCTGCCCGGCGGCTGTGAGCGCTGCGGGCGCGGCGCGGGGCTTT
GTGCGCTCCGCGTGTGCGCGAGGGGAGCGCGGCCGGGGGCGGTGCCCCGCGGTGCGGGGGGGCTGCGAGG
GGAACAAAGGCTGCGTGCGGGGTGTGTGCGTGGGGGGGTGAGCAGGGGGTGTGGGCGCGGCGGTCGGGCT
GTAACCCCCCCCTGCACCCCCCTCCCCGAGTTGCTGAGCACGGCCCGGCTTCGGGTGCGGGGCTCCGTGC
GGGGCGTGGCGCGGGGCTCGCCGTGCCGGGCGGGGGGTGGCGGCAGGTGGGGGTGCCGGGCGGGGCGGGG
CCGCCTCGGGCCGGGGAGGGCTCGGGGGAGGGGCGCGGCGGCCCCGGAGCGCCGGCGGCTGTCGAGGCGC
GGCGAGCCGCAGCCATTGCCTTTTATGGTAATCGTGCGAGAGGGCGCAGGGACTTCCTTTGTCCCAAATC
TGGCGGAGCCGAAATCTGGGAGGCGCCGCCGCACCCCCTCTAGCGGGCGCGGGCGAAGCGGTGCGGCGCC
GGCAGGAAGGAAATGGGCGGGGAGGGCCTTCGTGCGTCGCCGCGCCGCCGTCCCCTTCTCCATCTCCAGC
CTCGGGGCTGCCGCAGGGGGACGGCTGCCTTCGGGGGGGACGGGGCAGGGCGGGGTTCGGCTTCTGGCGT
GTGACCGGCGGCTCTAGAGCCTCTGCTAACCATGTTCATGCCTTCTTCTTTTTCCTACAGCTCCTGGGCA
ACGTGCTGGTTGTTGTGCTGTCTCATCATTTTGGCAAAGAATTCGGTACCGCGGGCCCGGGATCCACCGG
AAGCCACCTGCATGCGGCCGCATGATCAGCTGGATGCGCTAGCGCCACCATGGGACACACTCTTTACGCC
CCTGGAGGATACGACATTATGGGATATTTGGATCAGATTGCGAACCGCCCAAACCCTCAGGTCGAACTGG
GGCCTGTGGACCTGTCATGTGCCCTGATCCTGTGCGATCTGAAGCAAAAGGACACTCCGATCGTCTACGC
CTCGGAAGCCTTCTTGGAGATGACCGGATACAACAGACATGAGGTGCTCGGCAGGAACTGCAGATTCCTG
CAGTCCCCCGACGGGATGGTGAAACCAAAGTCGACTCGCAAATATGTGGACTCGAACACGATCTACACCA
TCAAGAAGGCCATCGACCGGAACGCCGAGGTCCAGGTGGAGGTGGTCAACTTTAAGAAGAACGGCCAGCG
GTTCGTGAACTTTCTGACCATCATTCCGGTCCGGGATGAAACCGGAGAGTACAGATACTCCATCGGATTC
CAGTGCGAAACCGAAGGCGGCTCCGGAGGCAGCGGCGGTTCTGGAGGTTCCGGTGGCGGCTCCCAATTGA
TGGTGAGCAAGGGCGAGGAGGATAACATGGCCATCATCAAGGAGTTCATGCGCTTCAAGGTGCACATGGA
GGGCTCCGTGAACGGCCACGAGTTCGAGATCGAGGGCGAGGGCGAGGGCCGCCCCTACGAGGGCACCCAG
ACCGCCAAGCTGAAGGTGACCAAGGGTGGCCCCCTGCCCTTCGCCTGGGACATCCTGTCCCCTCAGTTCA
TGTACGGCTCCAAGGCCTACGTGAAGCACCCCGCCGACATCCCCGACTACTTGAAGCTGTCCTTCCCCGA
GGGCTTCAAGTGGGAGCGCGTGATGAACTTCGAGGACGGCGGCGTGGTGACCGTGACCCAGGACTCCTCC
CTGCAGGACGGCGAGTTCATCTACAAGGTGAAGCTGCGCGGCACCAACTTCCCCTCCGACGGCCCCGTAA
TGCAGAAGAAGACCATGGGCTGGGAGGCCTCCTCCGAGCGGATGTACCCCGAGGACGGCGCCCTGAAGGG
CGAGATCAAGCAGAGGCTGAAGCTGAAGGACGGCGGCCACTACGACGCTGAGGTCAAGACCACCTACAAG
GCCAAGAAGCCCGTGCAGCTGCCCGGCGCCTACAACGTCAACATCAAGTTGGACATCACCTCCCACAACG
AGGACTACACCATCGTGGAACAGTACGAACGCGCCGAGGGCCGCCACTCCACCGGCGGCATGGACGAGCT
GTACAAGTACGCGTTGCAGGTGCAGAATGGACCTATAGGACATCGAGGTGAAGGGGACCCAAGTGGTATT
CCCATATTTATGGTGCTGGTGCCAGTGTTTGCCCTCACCATGGTAGCAGCCTGGGCTTTCATGAGATACC
GGCAACAACTTTGAGTTAACTCGAGGTACCGATGAATAGCTAAGGTCGAGGCCGCAGGTAAGTATCAAGG
TTACAAGACAGGTTTAAGGAGACCAATAGAAACTGGGCTTGTCGAGACAGAGAAGACTCTTGCGTTTCTG
ATAGGCACCTATTGGTCTTACTGACATCCACTTTGCCTTTCTCTCCACAGGTGTCGACAATCAACCTCTG
GATTACAAAATTTGTGAAAGATTGACTGGTATTCTTAACTATGTTGCTCCTTTTACGCTATGTGGATACG
CTGCTTTAATGCCTTTGTATCATGCTATTGCTTCCCGTATGGCTTTCATTTTCTCCTCCTTGTATAAATC
CTGGTTGCTGTCTCTTTATGAGGAGTTGTGGCCCGTTGTCAGGCAACGTGGCGTGGTGTGCACTGTGTTT
GCTGACGCAACCCCCACTGGTTGGGGCATTGCCACCACCTGTCAGCTCCTTTCCGGGACTTTCGCTTTCC
CCCTCCCTATTGCCACGGCGGAACTCATCGCCGCCTGCCTTGCCCGCTGCTGGACAGGGGCTCGGCTGTT
GGGCACTGACAATTCCGTGGTGTTGTCGGGGAAGCTGACGTCCTTTCCATGGCTGCTCGCCTGTGTTGCC
ACCTGGATTCTGCGCGGGACGTCCTTCTGCTACGTCCCTTCGGCCCTCAATCCAGCGGACCTTCCTTCCC
GCGGCCTGCTGCCGGCTCTGCGGCCTCTTCCGCGTCTTCGCCTTCGCCCTCAGACGAGTCGGATCTCCCT
TTGGGCCGCCTCCCCGCCTGGAATTCGAGCTCGGTACGATCAGCCTCGACTGTGCCTTCTAGTTGCCAGC
CATCTGTTGTTTGCCCCTCCCCCGTGCCTTCCTTGACCCTGGAAGGTGCCACTCCCACTGTCCTTTCCTA
ATAAAATGAGGAAATTGCATCGCATTGTCTGAGTAGGTGTCATTCTATTCTGGGGGGTGGGGTGGGGCAG
GACAGCAAGGGGGAGGATTGGGAAGACAATAGCAGGCCAGCTTTTGTTCCCTTTAGGGTTAATTGCGCGC
TTGGCGCTAATCATGGTCATAGCTGTTTCCACTCCTCAGGTGCAGGCTGCCTATCAGAAGGTGGTGGCTG
GTGTGGCCAATGCCCTGGCTCACAAATACCACTGAGATCTTTTTCCCTCTGCCAAAAATTATGGGGACAT
CATGAAGCCCCTTGAGCATCTGACTTCTGGCTAATAAAGGAAATTTATTTTCATTGCAATAGTGTGTTGG
AATTTTTTGTGTCTCTCACTCGGAAGGACATATGGGAGGGCAAATCATTTAAAACATCAGAATGAGTATT
TGGTTTAGAGTTTGGCAACATATGCCATATGCTGGCTGCCATGAACAAAGGTGGCTATAAAGAGGTCATC
AGTATATGAAACAGCCCCCTGCTGTCCATTCCTTATTCCATAGAAAAGCCTTGACTTGAGGTTAGATTTT
TTTTTATATTTTGTTTGTGTTATTTTTTTCTTTAACATCCCTAAAATTTTCCTTACATGTTTTACTAGCC
AGATTTTTCCTCCTCTCCTGACTACTCCCAGTCATAGCTGTCCCTCTTCTCTTATGAAGATCCCTCGACC
TGCAGCCCAAGCTTGGCGTAATCATGGTCATAGCTGTTTCCTGTGTGAAATTGTTATCCGCTCACAATTC
CACACAACATACGAGCCGGAAGCATAAAGTGTAAAGCCTGGGGTGCCTAATGAGTGAGCTAACTCACATT
AATTGCGTTGCGCTCACTGCCCGCTTTCCAGTCGGGAAACCTGTCGTGCCAGCGGATCCGCATCTCAATT
AGTCAGCAACCATAGTCCCGCCCCTAACTCCGCCCATCCCGCCCCTAACTCCGCCCAGTTCCGCCCATTC
TCCGCCCCATGGCTGACTAATTTTTTTTATTTATGCAGAGGCCGAGGCCGCCTCGGCCTCTGAGCTATTC
CAGAAGTAGTGAGGAGGCTTTTTTGGAGGCCTAGGCTTTTGCAAAAAGCTAACTTGTTTATTGCAGCTTA
TAATGGTTACAAATAAAGCAATAGCATCACAAATTTCACAAATAAAGCATTTTTTTCACTGCATTCTAGT
TGTGGTTTGTCCAAACTCATCAATGTATCTTATCATGTCTGGATCCGCTGCATTAATGAATCGGCCAACG
CGCGGGGAGAGGCGGTTTGCGTATTGGGCGCTCTTCCGCTTCCTCGCTCACTGACTCGCTGCGCTCGGTC
GTTCGGCTGCGGCGAGCGGTATCAGCTCACTCAAAGGCGGTAATACGGTTATCCACAGAATCAGGGGATA
ACGCAGGAAAGAACATGTGAGCAAAAGGCCAGCAAAAGGCCAGGAACCGTAAAAAGGCCGCGTTGCTGGC
GTTTTTCCATAGGCTCCGCCCCCCTGACGAGCATCACAAAAATCGACGCTCAAGTCAGAGGTGGCGAAAC
CCGACAGGACTATAAAGATACCAGGCGTTTCCCCCTGGAAGCTCCCTCGTGCGCTCTCCTGTTCCGACCC
TGCCGCTTACCGGATACCTGTCCGCCTTTCTCCCTTCGGGAAGCGTGGCGCTTTCTCAATGCTCACGCTG
TAGGTATCTCAGTTCGGTGTAGGTCGTTCGCTCCAAGCTGGGCTGTGTGCACGAACCCCCCGTTCAGCCC
GACCGCTGCGCCTTATCCGGTAACTATCGTCTTGAGTCCAACCCGGTAAGACACGACTTATCGCCACTGG
CAGCAGCCACTGGTAACAGGATTAGCAGAGCGAGGTATGTAGGCGGTGCTACAGAGTTCTTGAAGTGGTG
GCCTAACTACGGCTACACTAGAAGGACAGTATTTGGTATCTGCGCTCTGCTGAAGCCAGTTACCTTCGGA
AAAAGAGTTGGTAGCTCTTGATCCGGCAAACAAACCACCGCTGGTAGCGGTGGTTTTTTTGTTTGCAAGC
AGCAGATTACGCGCAGAAAAAAAGGATCTCAAGAAGATCCTTTGATCTTTTCTACGGGGTCTGACGCTCA
GTGGAACGAAAACTCACGTTAAGGGATTTTGGTCATGAGATTATCAAAAAGGATCTTCACCTAGATCCTT
TTAAATTAAAAATGAAGTTTTAAATCAATCTAAAGTATATATGAGTAAACTTGGTCTGACAGTTACCAAT
GCTTAATCAGTGAGGCACCTATCTCAGCGATCTGTCTATTTCGTTCATCCATAGTTGCCTGACTCCCCGT
CGTGTAGATAACTACGATACGGGAGGGCTTACCATCTGGCCCCAGTGCTGCAATGATACCGCGAGACCCA
CGCTCACCGGCTCCAGATTTATCAGCAATAAACCAGCCAGCCGGAAGGGCCGAGCGCAGAAGTGGTCCTG
CAACTTTATCCGCCTCCATCCAGTCTATTAATTGTTGCCGGGAAGCTAGAGTAAGTAGTTCGCCAGTTAA
TAGTTTGCGCAACGTTGTTGCCATTGCTACAGGCATCGTGGTGTCACGCTCGTCGTTTGGTATGGCTTCA
TTCAGCTCCGGTTCCCAACGATCAAGGCGAGTTACATGATCCCCCATGTTGTGCAAAAAAGCGGTTAGCT
CCTTCGGTCCTCCGATCGTTGTCAGAAGTAAGTTGGCCGCAGTGTTATCACTCATGGTTATGGCAGCACT
GCATAATTCTCTTACTGTCATGCCATCCGTAAGATGCTTTTCTGTGACTGGTGAGTACTCAACCAAGTCA
TTCTGAGAATAGTGTATGCGGCGACCGAGTTGCTCTTGCCCGGCGTCAATACGGGATAATACCGCGCCAC
ATAGCAGAACTTTAAAAGTGCTCATCATTGGAAAACGTTCTTCGGGGCGAAAACTCTCAAGGATCTTACC
GCTGTTGAGATCCAGTTCGATGTAACCCACTCGTGCACCCAACTGATCTTCAGCATCTTTTACTTTCACC
AGCGTTTCTGGGTGAGCAAAAACAGGAAGGCAAAATGCCGCAAAAAAGGGAATAAGGGCGACACGGAAAT
GTTGAATACTCATACTCTTCCTTTTTCAATATTATTGAAGCATTTATCAGGGTTATTGTCTCATGAGCGG
ATACATATTTGAATGTATTTAGAAAAATAAACAAATAGGGGTTCCGCGCACATTTCCCCGAAAAGTGCCA
CCTG
