Features (pLannotate 1.2.2; 26 found; start..end, strand, type, name):
      1..380     +  enhancer       CMV enhancer: human cytomegalovirus immediate early enhancer
    382..497     +  promoter       chicken β-actin promoter (fragment): No description available
    494..895     +  intron         chimeric intron (fragment): chimera between introns from chicken β-actin and rabbit β-globin
    893..949     +  CDS            HBB (fragment): HBB_LEPEU - Experimental evidence at protein level: Swiss-Prot protein existence level 1. Involved in oxygen transport from the lung to the various peripheral tissues. From Lepus europaeus (European hare).
    949..975     +  misc_feature   MCS (fragment): multiple cloning site
   1031..1480    +  CDS            nMagHigh1: "negative Magnet" variant of an N-terminally truncated Vivid (VVD) blue light photoreceptor from Neurospora crassa (Kawano et al., 2015) rapidly heterodimerizes with pMag or pMagFast2 upon blue light irradiation
   1535..2242    +  CDS            mCherry: mCherry is a basic (constitutively fluorescent) red fluorescent protein published in 2004, derived from Discosoma sp.. It is reported to be a very rapidly-maturing monomer with low acid sensitivity.
   2249..2386    +  CDS            SYNJ2BP (fragment): SYJ2B_HUMAN - Also known as OMP25 From Homo sapiens (Human).
   2433..2565    +  intron         chimeric intron: chimera between introns from human β-globin and immunoglobulin heavy chain genes
   2574..3162    +  misc_feature   WPRE: woodchuck hepatitis virus posttranscriptional regulatory element
   3166..3182    +  misc_feature   MCS (fragment): pUC18/19 multiple cloning site
   3195..3306    +  polyA_signal   bGH poly(A) signal: bovine growth hormone polyadenylation signal
   3402..3420    -  promoter       T3 promoter: promoter for bacteriophage T3 RNA polymerase
   3479..3553    +  CDS            HBB (fragment): HBB_PONPY - Experimental evidence at transcript level: Swiss-Prot protein existence level 2. Involved in oxygen transport from the lung to the various peripheral tissues. From Pongo pygmaeus (Bornean orangutan).
   3624..3679    +  polyA_signal   β-globin poly(A) signal: rabbit β-globin polyadenylation signal (Gil and Proudfoot, 1987)
   4064..4080    -  protein_bind   lac operator: The lac repressor binds to the lac operator to inhibit transcription in E. coli. This inhibition can be relieved by adding lactose or isopropyl-β-D-thiogalactopyranoside (IPTG). lac repressor encoded by lacI
   4088..4118    -  promoter       lac promoter: promoter for the E. coli lac operon
   4133..4154    -  protein_bind   CAP binding site: CAP binding activates transcription in the presence of cAMP. E. coli catabolite activator protein
   4167..4206    -  CDS            lacI (fragment): lac repressor; lacI; The lac repressor binds to the lac operator to inhibit transcription in E. coli. This inhibition can be relieved by adding lactose or isopropyl-β-D-thiogalactopyranoside (IPTG).
   4213..4235    +  promoter       SV40 promoter (fragment): SV40 enhancer and early promoter
   4259..4394    +  rep_origin     SV40 ori: SV40 origin of replication
   4414..4548    +  polyA_signal   SV40 poly(A) signal: SV40 polyadenylation signal
   4550..4604    -  CDS            lacI (fragment): lac repressor; lacI; The lac repressor binds to the lac operator to inhibit transcription in E. coli. This inhibition can be relieved by adding lactose or isopropyl-β-D-thiogalactopyranoside (IPTG).
   4787..5375    -  rep_origin     ori: high-copy-number ColE1/pMB1/pBR322/pUC origin of replication
   5546..6406    -  CDS            AmpR: β-lactamase; bla; confers resistance to ampicillin, carbenicillin, and related antibiotics
   6407..6511    -  promoter       AmpR promoter: bla
>Addgene plasmid #162251 | eMagA-mCherry-Mito | addgene full sequence | sequence record 320893 | Addgene Partial NGS Result
GACATTGATTATTGACTAGTTATTAATAGTAATCAATTACGGGGTCATTAGTTCATAGCCCATATATGGA
GTTCCGCGTTACATAACTTACGGTAAATGGCCCGCCTGGCTGACCGCCCAACGACCCCCGCCCATTGACG
TCAATAATGACGTATGTTCCCATAGTAACGCCAATAGGGACTTTCCATTGACGTCAATGGGTGGAGTATT
TACGGTAAACTGCCCACTTGGCAGTACATCAAGTGTATCATATGCCAAGTACGCCCCCTATTGACGTCAA
TGACGGTAAATGGCCCGCCTGGCATTATGCCCAGTACATGACCTTATGGGACTTTCCTACTTGGCAGTAC
ATCTACGTATTAGTCATCGCTATTACCATGGTCGAGGTGAGCCCCACGTTCTGCTTCACTCTCCCCATCT
CCCCCCCCTCCCCACCCCCAATTTTGTATTTATTTATTTTTTAATTATTTTGTGCAGCGATGGGGGCGGG
GGGGGGGAGGGCTCGGGGGAGGGGCGCGGCGGCCCCCGGAGCGCCGGCGGCTGTCGAGGCGCGGCGAGCC
GCAGCCATTGCCTTTTATGGTAATCGTGCGAGAGGGCGCAGGGACTTCCTTTGTCCCAAATCTGTGCGGA
GCCGAAATCTGGGAGGCGCCGCCGCACCCCCTCTAGCGGGCGCGGGGCGAAGCGGTGCGGCGCCGGCAGG
AAGGAAATGGGCGGGGAGGGCCTTCGTGCGTCGCCGCGCCGCCGTCCCCTTCTCCCTCTCCAGCCTCGGG
GCTGTCCGCGGGGGGACGGCTGCCTTCGGGGGGGACGGGGCAGGGCGGGGTTCGGCTTCTGGCGTGTGAC
CGGCGGCTCTAGAGCCTCTGCTAACCATGTTCATGCCTTCTTCTTTTTCCTACAGCTCCTGGGCAACGTG
CTGGTTATTGTGCTGTCTCATCATTTTGGCAAAGAATTCGGTACCGCGGGCCCGGGATCCACCGGAAGCC
ACCTGCATGCGGCCGCATGATCAGCTGGATGCGCTAGCGCCACCATGGGACACACTCTTTACGCCCCTGG
AGGATACGACATTATGGGATATTTGGATCAGATTGCGAACCGCCCAAACCCTCAGGTCGAACTGGGGCCT
GTGGACCTGTCATGTGCCCTGATCCTGTGCGATCTGAAGCAAAAGGACACTCCGATCGTCTACGCCTCGG
AAGCCTTCTTGGAGATGACCGGATACAACAGACATGAGGTGCTCGGCAGGAACTGCAGATTCCTGCAGTC
CCCCGACGGGATGGTGAAACCAAAGTCGACTCGCAAATATGTGGACTCGAACACGATCTACACCATCAAG
AAGGCCATCGACCGGAACGCCGAGGTCCAGGTGGAGGTGGTCAACTTTAAGAAGAACGGCCAGCGGTTCG
TGAACTTTCTGACCATCATTCCGGTCCGGGATGAAACCGGAGAGTACAGATACTCCATCGGATTCCAGTG
CGAAACCGAAGGCGGCTCCGGAGGCAGCGGCGGTTCTGGAGGTTCCGGTGGCGGCTCCCAATTGATGGTG
AGCAAGGGCGAGGAGGATAACATGGCCATCATCAAGGAGTTCATGCGCTTCAAGGTGCACATGGAGGGCT
CCGTGAACGGCCACGAGTTCGAGATCGAGGGCGAGGGCGAGGGCCGCCCCTACGAGGGCACCCAGACCGC
CAAGCTGAAGGTGACCAAGGGTGGCCCCCTGCCCTTCGCCTGGGACATCCTGTCCCCTCAGTTCATGTAC
GGCTCCAAGGCCTACGTGAAGCACCCCGCCGACATCCCCGACTACTTGAAGCTGTCCTTCCCCGAGGGCT
TCAAGTGGGAGCGCGTGATGAACTTCGAGGACGGCGGCGTGGTGACCGTGACCCAGGACTCCTCCCTGCA
GGACGGCGAGTTCATCTACAAGGTGAAGCTGCGCGGCACCAACTTCCCCTCCGACGGCCCCGTAATGCAG
AAGAAGACCATGGGCTGGGAGGCCTCCTCCGAGCGGATGTACCCCGAGGACGGCGCCCTGAAGGGCGAGA
TCAAGCAGAGGCTGAAGCTGAAGGACGGCGGCCACTACGACGCTGAGGTCAAGACCACCTACAAGGCCAA
GAAGCCCGTGCAGCTGCCCGGCGCCTACAACGTCAACATCAAGTTGGACATCACCTCCCACAACGAGGAC
TACACCATCGTGGAACAGTACGAACGCGCCGAGGGCCGCCACTCCACCGGCGGCATGGACGAGCTGTACA
AGTACGCGTTGCAGGTGCAGAATGGACCTATAGGACATCGAGGTGAAGGGGACCCAAGTGGTATTCCCAT
ATTTATGGTGCTGGTGCCAGTGTTTGCCCTCACCATGGTAGCAGCCTGGGCTTTCATGAGATACCGGCAA
CAACTTTGAGTTAACTCGAGGTACCGATGAATAGCTAAGGTCGAGGCCGCAGGTAAGTATCAAGGTTACA
AGACAGGTTTAAGGAGACCAATAGAAACTGGGCTTGTCGAGACAGAGAAGACTCTTGCGTTTCTGATAGG
CACCTATTGGTCTTACTGACATCCACTTTGCCTTTCTCTCCACAGGTGTCGACAATCAACCTCTGGATTA
CAAAATTTGTGAAAGATTGACTGGTATTCTTAACTATGTTGCTCCTTTTACGCTATGTGGATACGCTGCT
TTAATGCCTTTGTATCATGCTATTGCTTCCCGTATGGCTTTCATTTTCTCCTCCTTGTATAAATCCTGGT
TGCTGTCTCTTTATGAGGAGTTGTGGCCCGTTGTCAGGCAACGTGGCGTGGTGTGCACTGTGTTTGCTGA
CGCAACCCCCACTGGTTGGGGCATTGCCACCACCTGTCAGCTCCTTTCCGGGACTTTCGCTTTCCCCCTC
CCTATTGCCACGGCGGAACTCATCGCCGCCTGCCTTGCCCGCTGCTGGACAGGGGCTCGGCTGTTGGGCA
CTGACAATTCCGTGGTGTTGTCGGGGAAGCTGACGTCCTTTCCATGGCTGCTCGCCTGTGTTGCCACCTG
GATTCTGCGCGGGACGTCCTTCTGCTACGTCCCTTCGGCCCTCAATCCAGCGGACCTTCCTTCCCGCGGC
CTGCTGCCGGCTCTGCGGCCTCTTCCGCGTCTTCGCCTTCGCCCTCAGACGAGTCGGATCTCCCTTTGGG
CCGCCTCCCCGCCTGGAATTCGAGCTCGGTACGATCAGCCTCGACTGTGCCTTCTAGTTGCCAGCCATCT
GTTGTTTGCCCCTCCCCCGTGCCTTCCTTGACCCTGGAAGGTGCCACTCCCACTGTCCTTTCCTAATAAA
ATGAGGAAATTGCATCGCATTGTCTGAGTAGGTGTCATTCTATTCTGGGGGGTGGGGTGGGGCAGGACAG
CAAGGGGGAGGATTGGGAAGACAATAGCCCAGCTTTTGTTCCCTTTAGTGAGGGTTAATTGCGCGCTTGG
CGTAATCATGGTCATAGCTGTTTCCTGTGTGAAATTGTTATCCGCTAATTCACTCCTCAGGTGCAGGCTG
CCTATCAGAAGGTGGTGGCTGGTGTGGCCAATGCCCTGGCTCACAAATACCACTGAGATCTTTTTCCCTC
TGCCAAAAATTATGGGGACATCATGAAGCCCCTTGAGCATCTGACTTCTGGCTAATAAAGGAAATTTATT
TTCATTGCAATAGTGTGTTGGAATTTTTTGTGTCTCTCACTCGGAAGGACATATGGGAGGGCAAATCATT
TAAAACATCAGAATGAGTATTTGGTTTAGAGTTTGGCAACATATGCCCATATGCTGGCTGCCATGAACAA
AGGTTGGCTATAAAGAGGTCATCAGTATATGAAACAGCCCCCTGCTGTCCATTCCTTATTCCATAGAAAA
GCCTTGACTTGAGGTTAGATTTTTTTTATATTTTGTTTTGTGTTATTTTTTTCTTTAACATCCCTAAAAT
TTTCCTTACATGTTTTACTAGCCAGATTTTTCCTCCTCTCCTGACTACTCCCAGTCATAGCTGTCCCTCT
TCTCTTATGGAGATCCCTCGACCTGCAGCCCAAGCTTGGCGTAATCATGGTCATAGCTGTTTCCTGTGTG
AAATTGTTATCCGCTCACAATTCCACACAACATACGAGCCGGAAGCATAAAGTGTAAAGCCTGGGGTGCC
TAATGAGTGAGCTAACTCACATTAATTGCGTTGCGCTCACTGCCCGCTTTCCAGTCGGGAAACCTGTCGT
GCCAGCGGATCCGCATCTCAATTAGTCAGCAACCATAGTCCCGCCCCTAACTCCGCCCATCCCGCCCCTA
ACTCCGCCCAGTTCCGCCCATTCTCCGCCCCATGGCTGACTAATTTTTTTTATTTATGCAGAGGCCGAGG
CCGCCTCGGCCTCTGAGCTATTCCAGAAGTAGTGAGGAGGCTTTTTTGGAGGCCTAGGCTTTTGCAAAAA
GCTAACTTGTTTATTGCAGCTTATAATGGTTACAAATAAAGCAATAGCATCACAAATTTCACAAATAAAG
CATTTTTTTCACTGCATTCTAGTTGTGGTTTGTCCAAACTCATCAATGTATCTTATCATGTCTGGATCCG
CTGCATTAATGAATCGGCCAACGCGCGGGGAGAGGCGGTTTGCGTATTGGGCGCTCTTCCGCTTCCTCGC
TCACTGACTCGCTGCGCTCGGTCGTTCGGCTGCGGCGAGCGGTATCAGCTCACTCAAAGGCGGTAATACG
GTTATCCACAGAATCAGGGGATAACGCAGGAAAGAACATGTGAGCAAAAGGCCAGCAAAAGGCCAGGAAC
CGTAAAAAGGCCGCGTTGCTGGCGTTTTTCCATAGGCTCCGCCCCCCTGACGAGCATCACAAAAATCGAC
GCTCAAGTCAGAGGTGGCGAAACCCGACAGGACTATAAAGATACCAGGCGTTTCCCCCTGGAAGCTCCCT
CGTGCGCTCTCCTGTTCCGACCCTGCCGCTTACCGGATACCTGTCCGCCTTTCTCCCTTCGGGAAGCGTG
GCGCTTTCTCATAGCTCACGCTGTAGGTATCTCAGTTCGGTGTAGGTCGTTCGCTCCAAGCTGGGCTGTG
TGCACGAACCCCCCGTTCAGCCCGACCGCTGCGCCTTATCCGGTAACTATCGTCTTGAGTCCAACCCGGT
AAGACACGACTTATCGCCACTGGCAGCAGCCACTGGTAACAGGATTAGCAGAGCGAGGTATGTAGGCGGT
GCTACAGAGTTCTTGAAGTGGTGGCCTAACTACGGCTACACTAGAAGAACAGTATTTGGTATCTGCGCTC
TGCTGAAGCCAGTTACCTTCGGAAAAAGAGTTGGTAGCTCTTGATCCGGCAAACAAACCACCGCTGGTAG
CGGTGGTTTTTTTGTTTGCAAGCAGCAGATTACGCGCAGAAAAAAAGGATCTCAAGAAGATCCTTTGATC
TTTTCTACGGGGTCTGACGCTCAGTGGAACGAAAACTCACGTTAAGGGATTTTGGTCATGAGATTATCAA
AAAGGATCTTCACCTAGATCCTTTTAAATTAAAAATGAAGTTTTAAATCAATCTAAAGTATATATGAGTA
AACTTGGTCTGACAGTTACCAATGCTTAATCAGTGAGGCACCTATCTCAGCGATCTGTCTATTTCGTTCA
TCCATAGTTGCCTGACTCCCCGTCGTGTAGATAACTACGATACGGGAGGGCTTACCATCTGGCCCCAGTG
CTGCAATGATACCGCGAGACCCACGCTCACCGGCTCCAGATTTATCAGCAATAAACCAGCCAGCCGGAAG
GGCCGAGCGCAGAAGTGGTCCTGCAACTTTATCCGCCTCCATCCAGTCTATTAATTGTTGCCGGGAAGCT
AGAGTAAGTAGTTCGCCAGTTAATAGTTTGCGCAACGTTGTTGCCATTGCTACAGGCATCGTGGTGTCAC
GCTCGTCGTTTGGTATGGCTTCATTCAGCTCCGGTTCCCAACGATCAAGGCGAGTTACATGATCCCCCAT
GTTGTGCAAAAAAGCGGTTAGCTCCTTCGGTCCTCCGATCGTTGTCAGAAGTAAGTTGGCCGCAGTGTTA
TCACTCATGGTTATGGCAGCACTGCATAATTCTCTTACTGTCATGCCATCCGTAAGATGCTTTTCTGTGA
CTGGTGAGTACTCAACCAAGTCATTCTGAGAATAGTGTATGCGGCGACCGAGTTGCTCTTGCCCGGCGTC
AATACGGGATAATACCGCGCCACATAGCAGAACTTTAAAAGTGCTCATCATTGGAAAACGTTCTTCGGGG
CGAAAACTCTCAAGGATCTTACCGCTGTTGAGATCCAGTTCGATGTAACCCACTCGTGCACCCAACTGAT
CTTCAGCATCTTTTACTTTCACCAGCGTTTCTGGGTGAGCAAAAACAGGAAGGCAAAATGCCGCAAAAAA
GGGAATAAGGGCGACACGGAAATGTTGAATACTCATACTCTTCCTTTTTCAATATTATTGAAGCATTTAT
CAGGGTTATTGTCTCATGAGCGGATACATATTTGAATGTATTTAGAAAAATAAACAAATAGGGGTTCCGC
GCACATTTCCCCGAAAAGTGCCACCTGGGTC
